>Addgene plasmid #42019 | pmyc-GFP-TNRC6A-(1027-1076) | depositor full sequence | sequence record 56760 | pmyc-GFP-TNRC6A-(1027-1076) sequence 6262 bps
GACGGATCGGGAGATCTCCCGATCCCCTATGGTGCACTCTCAGTACAATCTGCTCTGATGCCGCATAGTT
AAGCCAGTATCTGCTCCCTGCTTGTGTGTTGGAGGTCGCTGAGTAGTGCGCGAGCAAAATTTAAGCTACA
ACAAGGCAAGGCTTGACCGACAATTGCATGAAGAATCTGCTTAGGGTTAGGCGTTTTGCGCTGCTTCGCG
ATGTACGGGCCAGATATACGCGTTGACATTGATTATTGACTAGTTATTAATAGTAATCAATTACGGGGTC
ATTAGTTCATAGCCCATATATGGAGTTCCGCGTTACATAACTTACGGTAAATGGCCCGCCTGGCTGACCG
CCCAACGACCCCCGCCCATTGACGTCAATAATGACGTATGTTCCCATAGTAACGCCAATAGGGACTTTCC
ATTGACGTCAATGGGTGGAGTATTTACGGTAAACTGCCCACTTGGCAGTACATCAAGTGTATCATATGCC
AAGTACGCCCCCTATTGACGTCAATGACGGTAAATGGCCCGCCTGGCATTATGCCCAGTACATGACCTTA
TGGGACTTTCCTACTTGGCAGTACATCTACGTATTAGTCATCGCTATTACCATGGTGATGCGGTTTTGGC
AGTACATCAATGGGCGTGGATAGCGGTTTGACTCACGGGGATTTCCAAGTCTCCACCCCATTGACGTCAA
TGGGAGTTTGTTTTGGCACCAAAATCAACGGGACTTTCCAAAATGTCGTAACAACTCCGCCCCATTGACG
CAAATGGGCGGTAGGCGTGTACGGTGGGAGGTCTATATAAGCAGAGCTCTCTGGCTAACTAGAGAACCCA
CTGCTTACTGGCTTATCGAAATTAATACGACTCACTATAGGGAGACCCAAGCTGGCTAGCCCACCAATGG
AACAAAAACTCATCTCAGAAGAGGATCTGTCCGGCGGCATGGTGAGCAAGGGCGAGGAGCTGTTCACCGG
GGTGGTGCCCATCCTGGTCGAGCTGGACGGCGACGTAAACGGCCACAAGTTCAGCGTGTCCGGCGAGGGC
GAGGGCGATGCCACCTACGGCAAGCTGACCCTGAAGTTCATCTGCACCACCGGCAAGCTGCCCGTGCCCT
GGCCCACCCTCGTGACCACCCTGACCTACGGCGTGCAGTGCTTCAGCCGCTACCCCGACCACATGAAGCA
GCACGACTTCTTCAAGTCCGCCATGCCCGAAGGCTACGTCCAGGAGCGCACCATCTTCTTCAAGGACGAC
GGCAACTACAAGACCCGCGCCGAGGTGAAGTTCGAGGGCGACACCCTGGTGAACCGCATCGAGCTGAAGG
GCATCGACTTCAAGGAGGACGGCAACATCCTGGGGCACAAGCTGGAGTACAACTACAACAGCCACAACGT
CTATATCATGGCCGACAAGCAGAAGAACGGCATCAAGGTGAACTTCAAGATCCGCCACAACATCGAGGAC
GGCAGCGTGCAGCTCGCCGACCACTACCAGCAGAACACCCCCATCGGCGACGGCCCCGTGCTGCTGCCCG
ACAACCACTACCTGAGCACCCAGTCCGCCCTGAGCAAAGACCCCAACGAGAAGCGCGATCACATGGTCCT
GCTGGAGTTCGTGACCGCCGCCGGGATCACTCTCGGCATGGACGAGCTGTACAAGAAGCTTGATGGCATT
GTAGCAGATGAATCCCAAAACATGCAGTTTATGTCCAGTCAAAGCATGAAGCTTCCCCCTTCAAATAGTG
CACTACCTAACCAGGCCCTTGGCTCCATAGCAGGGCTGGGTATGCAAAACTTGAATTCTGTTAGACAGAA
TTGATCTAGAGGGCCCGTTTAAACCCGCTGATCAGCCTCGACTGTGCCTTCTAGTTGCCAGCCATCTGTT
GTTTGCCCCTCCCCCGTGCCTTCCTTGACCCTGGAAGGTGCCACTCCCACTGTCCTTTCCTAATAAAATG
AGGAAATTGCATCGCATTGTCTGAGTAGGTGTCATTCTATTCTGGGGGGTGGGGTGGGGCAGGACAGCAA
GGGGGAGGATTGGGAAGACAATAGCAGGCATGCTGGGGATGCGGTGGGCTCTATGGCTTCTGAGGCGGAA
AGAACCAGCTGGGGCTCTAGGGGGTATCCCC
[124 nt withheld, positions 2132-2255]
C
[91 nt withheld, positions 2257-2347]
A
[49 nt withheld, positions 2349-2397]
CCTTTGACGTTGGAGTCCACGTTCTTT
[37 nt withheld, positions 2425-2461]
ACCCTATCTCGGTCTATTCTTTTGATTTATAAGGGATTTTGCCGATTTCGGCCTATTGGTTAAAAAATGA
GCTGATTTAACAAAAATTTAACGCGAATTAATTCTGTGGAATGTGTGTCAGTTAGGGTGTGGAAAGTCCC
CAGGCTCCCCAGCAGGCAGAAGTATGCAAAGCATGCATCTCAATTAGTCAGCAACCAGGTGTGGAAAGTC
CCCAGGCTCCCCAGCAGGCAGAAGTATGCAAAGCATGCATCTCAATTAGTCAGCAACCATAGTCCCGCCC
CTAACTCCGCCCATCCCGCCCCTAACTCCGCCCAGTTCCGCCCATTCTCCGCCCCATGGCTGACTAATTT
TTTTTATTTATGCAGAGGCCGAGGCCGCCTCTGCCTCTGAGCTATTCCAGAAGTAGTGAGGAGGCTTTTT
TGGAGGCCTAGGCTTTTGCAAAAAGCTCCCGGGAGCTTGTATATCCATTTTCGGATCTGATCAAGAGACA
GGATGAGGATCGTTTCGCATGATTGAACAAGATGGATTGCACGCAGGTTCTCCGGCCGCTTGGGTGGAGA
GGCTATTCGGCTATGACTGGGCACAACAGACAATCGGCTGCTCTGATGCCGCCGTGTTCCGGCTGTCAGC
GCAGGGGCGCCCGGTTCTTTTTGTCAAGACCGACCTGTCCGGTGCCCTGAATGAACTGCAGGACGAGGCA
GCGCGGCTATCGTGGCTGGCCACGACGGGCGTTCCTTGCGCAGCTGTGCTCGACGTTGTCACTGAAGCGG
GAAGGGACTGGCTGCTATTGGGCGAAGTGCCGGGGCAGGATCTCCTGTCATCTCACCTTGCTCCTGCCGA
GAAAGTATCCATCATGGCTGATGCAATGCGGCGGCTGCATACGCTTGATCCGGCTACCTGCCCATTCGAC
CACCAAGCGAAACATCGCATCGAGCGAGCACGTACTCGGATGGAAGCCGGTCTTGTCGATCAGGATGATC
TGGACGAAGAGCATCAGGGGCTCGCGCCAGCCGAACTGTTCGCCAGGCTCAAGGCGCGCATGCCCGACGG
CGAGGATCTCGTCGTGACCCATGGCGATGCCTGCTTGCCGAATATCATGGTGGAAAATGGCCGCTTTTCT
GGATTCATCGACTGTGGCCGGCTGGGTGTGGCGGACCGCTATCAGGACATAGCGTTGGCTACCCGTGATA
TTGCTGAAGAGCTTGGCGGCGAATGGGCTGACCGCTTCCTCGTGCTTTACGGTATCGCCGCTCCCGATTC
GCAGCGCATCGCCTTCTATCGCCTTCTTGACGAGTTCTTCTGAGCGGGACTCTGGGGTTCGAAATGACCG
ACCAAGCGACGCCCAACCTGCCATCACGAGATTTCGATTCCACCGCCGCCTTCTATGAAAGGTTGGGCTT
CGGAATCGTTTTCCGGGACGCCGGCTGGATGATCCTCCAGCGCGGGGATCTCATGCTGGAGTTCTTCGCC
CACCCCAACTTGTTTATTGCAGCTTATAATGGTTACAAATAAAGCAATAGCATCACAAATTTCACAAATA
AAGCATTTTTTTCACTGCATTCTAGTTGTGGTTTGTCCAAACTCATCAATGTATCTTATCATGTCTGTAT
ACCGTCGACCTCTAGCTAGAGCTTGGCGTAATCATGGTCATAGCTGTTTCCTGTGTGAAATTGTTATCCG
CTCACAATTCCACACAACATACGAGCCGGAAGCATAAAGTGTAAAGCCTGGGGTGCCTAATGAGTGAGCT
AACTCACATTAATTGCGTTGCGCTCACTGCCCGCTTTCCAGTCGGGAAACCTGTCGTGCCAGCTGCATTA
ATGAATCGGCCAACGCGCGGGGAGAGGCGGTTTGCGTATTGGGCGCTCTTCCGCTTCCTCGCTCACTGAC
TCGCTGCGCTCGGTCGTTCGGCTGCGGCGAGCGGTATCAGCTCACTCAAAGGCGGTAATACGGTTATCCA
CAGAATCAGGGGATAACGCAGGAAAGAACATGTGAGCAAAAGGCCAGCAAAAGGCCAGGAACCGTAAAAA
GGCCGCGTTGCTGGCGTTTTTCCATAGGCTCCGCCCCCCTGACGAGCATCACAAAAATCGACGCTCAAGT
CAGAGGTGGCGAAACCCGACAGGACTATAAAGATACCAGGCGTTTCCCCCTGGAAGCTCCCTCGTGCGCT
CTCCTGTTCCGACCCTGCCGCTTACCGGATACCTGTCCGCCTTTCTCCCTTCGGGAAGCGTGGCGCTTTC
TCATAGCTCACGCTGTAGGTATCTCAGTTCGGTGTAGGTCGTTCGCTCCAAGCTGGGCTGTGTGCACGAA
CCCCCCGTTCAGCCCGACCGCTGCGCCTTATCCGGTAACTATCGTCTTGAGTCCAACCCGGTAAGACACG
ACTTATCGCCACTGGCAGCAGCCACTGGTAACAGGATTAGCAGAGCGAGGTATGTAGGCGGTGCTACAGA
GTTCTTGAAGTGGTGGCCTAACTACGGCTACACTAGAAGAACAGTATTTGGTATCTGCGCTCTGCTGAAG
CCAGTTACCTTCGGAAAAAGAGTTGGTAGCTCTTGATCCGGCAAACAAACCACCGCTGGTAGCGGTTTTT
TTGTTTGCAAGCAGCAGATTACGCGCAGAAAAAAAGGATCTCAAGAAGATCCTTTGATCTTTTCTACGGG
GTCTGACGCTCAGTGGAACGAAAACTCACGTTAAGGGATTTTGGTCATGAGATTATCAAAAAGGATCTTC
ACCTAGATCCTTTTAAATTAAAAATGAAGTTTTAAATCAATCTAAAGTATATATGAGTAAACTTGGTCTG
ACAGTTACCAATGCTTAATCAGTGAGGCACCTATCTCAGCGATCTGTCTATTTCGTTCATCCATAGTTGC
CTGACTCCCCGTCGTGTAGATAACTACGATACGGGAGGGCTTACCATCTGGCCCCAGTGCTGCAATGATA
CCGCGAGACCCACGCTCACCGGCTCCAGATTTATCAGCAATAAACCAGCCAGCCGGAAGGGCCGAGCGCA
GAAGTGGTCCTGCAACTTTATCCGCCTCCATCCAGTCTATTAATTGTTGCCGGGAAGCTAGAGTAAGTAG
TTCGCCAGTTAATAGTTTGCGCAACGTTGTTGCCATTGCTACAGGCATCGTGGTGTCACGCTCGTCGTTT
GGTATGGCTTCATTCAGCTCCGGTTCCCAACGATCAAGGCGAGTTACATGATCCCCCATGTTGTGCAAAA
AAGCGGTTAGCTCCTTCGGTCCTCCGATCGTTGTCAGAAGTAAGTTGGCCGCAGTGTTATCACTCATGGT
TATGGCAGCACTGCATAATTCTCTTACTGTCATGCCATCCGTAAGATGCTTTTCTGTGACTGGTGAGTAC
TCAACCAAGTCATTCTGAGAATAGTGTATGCGGCGACCGAGTTGCTCTTGCCCGGCGTCAATACGGGATA
ATACCGCGCCACATAGCAGAACTTTAAAAGTGCTCATCATTGGAAAACGTTCTTCGGGGCGAAAACTCTC
AAGGATCTTACCGCTGTTGAGATCCAGTTCGATGTAACCCACTCGTGCACCCAACTGATCTTCAGCATCT
TTTACTTTCACCAGCGTTTCTGGGTGAGCAAAAACAGGAAGGCAAAATGCCGCAAAAAAGGGAATAAGGG
CGACACGGAAATGTTGAATACTCATACTCTTCCTTTTTCAATATTATTGAAGCATTTATCAGGGTTATTG
TCTCATGAGCGGATACATATTTGAATGTATTTAGAAAAATAAACAAATAGGGGTTCCGCGCACATTTCCC
CGAAAAGTGCCACCTGACGTC
Features (pLannotate 1.2.2; 20 found; start..end, strand, type, name):
     28..80      -  misc_feature   bom (fragment): basis of mobility region from pBR322
    235..614     +  enhancer       CMV enhancer: human cytomegalovirus immediate early enhancer
    615..818     +  promoter       CMV promoter: human cytomegalovirus (CMV) immediate early promoter
    814..847     +  LTR            5' LTR (truncated) (fragment): truncated 5' long terminal repeat (LTR) from HIV-1
    863..881     +  promoter       T7 promoter: promoter for bacteriophage T7 RNA polymerase
    949..1665    +  CDS            EGFP: EGFP is a basic (constitutively fluorescent) green fluorescent protein published in 1996, derived from Aequorea victoria. It is reported to be a rapidly-maturing weak dimer with moderate acid sensitivity.
   1862..2086    +  polyA_signal   bGH poly(A) signal: bovine growth hormone polyadenylation signal
   2090..2111    +  promoter       SV40 promoter (fragment): SV40 enhancer and early promoter
   2132..2560    +  rep_origin     f1 ori (sequence partly withheld): f1 bacteriophage origin of replication; arrow indicates direction of (+) strand synthesis
   2574..2903    +  promoter       SV40 promoter: SV40 enhancer and early promoter
   2970..3761    +  CDS            neo: KKA2_KLEPN - Also known as kan, nptII. Experimental evidence at protein level: Swiss-Prot protein existence level 1. Resistance to kanamycin, neomycin, paromomycin, ribostamycin, butirosin and gentamicin B. From Klebsiella pneumoniae.
   3785..3943    +  CDS            ble (fragment): BLE_KLEPN - Experimental evidence at protein level: Swiss-Prot protein existence level 1. Binding protein with a strong affinity to the bleomycin family of antibiotics. Binds to CL990; an antimitotic-antibiotic compound. From Klebsiella pneumoniae.
   3938..4059    +  polyA_signal   SV40 poly(A) signal: SV40 polyadenylation signal
   4132..4148    -  protein_bind   lac operator: The lac repressor binds to the lac operator to inhibit transcription in E. coli. This inhibition can be relieved by adding lactose or isopropyl-β-D-thiogalactopyranoside (IPTG). lac repressor encoded by lacI
   4156..4186    -  promoter       lac promoter: promoter for the E. coli lac operon
   4201..4222    -  protein_bind   CAP binding site: CAP binding activates transcription in the presence of cAMP. E. coli catabolite activator protein
   4235..4327    -  CDS            lacI (fragment): lac repressor; lacI; The lac repressor binds to the lac operator to inhibit transcription in E. coli. This inhibition can be relieved by adding lactose or isopropyl-β-D-thiogalactopyranoside (IPTG).
   4510..5095    -  rep_origin     ori: high-copy-number ColE1/pMB1/pBR322/pUC origin of replication
   5266..6126    -  CDS            AmpR: β-lactamase; bla; confers resistance to ampicillin, carbenicillin, and related antibiotics
   6127..6231    -  promoter       AmpR promoter: bla
