[The description below was written by a language model from this plasmid's Addgene catalogue record and pLannotate feature annotations shown in this document.]
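Description:
pmyc-GFP-TNRC6A-(1027-1076) is a 6,262 bp mammalian expression plasmid built on the pcDNA3.1 backbone. It is propagated in E. coli through a high-copy ColE1/pUC-type origin and selected with ampicillin via the β-lactamase gene and its own promoter. An f1 origin is also present, which can support single-stranded DNA production. For selection in mammalian cells, an SV40 early promoter drives the neomycin phosphotransferase gene, terminated by an SV40 polyadenylation signal, so stable transfectants can be selected with G418. The annotation software also flags short fragments labelled bom, HIV-1 LTR, ble and lacI, along with lac promoter/operator elements. These look like backbone remnants or partial matches rather than functional parts of the design.

The expression cassette uses the human cytomegalovirus immediate-early enhancer and promoter, followed by a T7 promoter, and ends with the bovine growth hormone polyadenylation signal. According to the catalogue entry, it encodes a short fragment of human TNRC6A (GW182), covering amino acids 1027 to 1076, fused at its N-terminus to a Myc epitope and EGFP. The insert was cloned between NheI and XbaI sites. The feature table annotates only the EGFP coding sequence. The Myc tag and the TNRC6A segment are not called as features, but they presumably lie in the unannotated stretches flanking EGFP, upstream of the poly(A) signal.

Fusing a small region of the protein to EGFP lets its subcellular distribution be followed by fluorescence, and the Myc tag allows antibody detection. The associated publication concerns TNRC6A as a protein that guides Argonaute into the nucleus for microRNA-mediated silencing. This suggests the construct belongs to a set of deletion fragments used to map localization or interaction determinants, although the record does not state the specific role of this region.
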