Addgene plasmid #42019: pmyc-GFP-TNRC6A-(1027-1076)
Depositing lab: Kumiko Ui-Tei. Depositing organization: The University of Tokyo. Publication: Human TNRC6A is an Argonaute-navigator protein for microRNA-mediated gene silencing in the nucleus. Nishi K, Nishi A, Nagasawa T, Ui-Tei K. RNA. 2013 Jan;19(1):17-35. doi: 10.1261/rna.034769.112. Epub 2012 Nov 13. PubMed 23150874.
Backbone
  Vector backbone: pcDNA3.1
  Backbone size w/o insert (bp): 5338
  Total vector size (bp): 6262
  Vector type: Mammalian Expression
  Selectable markers: Neomycin (select with G418)
Growth in bacteria
  Bacterial resistance: Ampicillin, 100 μg/mL
  Growth temperature: 37°C
  Growth strain: DH5alpha
  Copy number: High Copy
Gene/Insert
  Gene/Insert name: TNRC6A (alt name: GW182)
  Species: H. sapiens (human)
  Mutation: contain aa1027-1076
  GenBank ID: AAK62026.1
  Entrez Gene: TNRC6A (a.k.a. CAGH26, FAME6, GW1, GW182, TNRC6)
  Promoter: CMV
  Tag / fusion protein: Myc (N terminal on insert); EGFP (N terminal on insert)
  Cloning method: Restriction Enzyme; 5′ cloning site NheI (not destroyed); 3′ cloning site XbaI (not destroyed)
  Sequencing primers: 5′ CGCAAATGGGCGGTAGGCGTG
Terms and licenses: Academic/Nonprofit Terms; Industry Terms: Not Available to Industry
How to cite: pmyc-GFP-TNRC6A-(1027-1076) was a gift from Kumiko Ui-Tei (Addgene plasmid # 42019 ; http://n2t.net/addgene:42019 ; RRID:Addgene_42019)
