>Addgene plasmid #42019 | pmyc-GFP-TNRC6A-(1027-1076) | addgene partial sequence | sequence record 59625 | EGFP-C 5'-CATGGTCCTGCTGGAGTTCGTG-3'
GGACGAGCTGTACAAGTCCGGCGGCAAGCTTGATGGCATTGTAGCAGATGAATCCCAAAACATGCAGTTT
ATGTCCAGTCAAAGCATGAAGCTTCCCCCTTCAAATAGTGCACTACCTAACCAGGCCCTTGGCTCCATAG
CAGGGCTGGGTATGCAAAACTTGAATTCTGTTAGACAGAATTGATCTAGAGGGCCCGTTTAAACCCGCTG
ATCAGCCTCGACTGTGCCTTCTAGTTGCCAGCCATCTGTTGTTTGCCCCTCCCCCGTGCCTTCCTTGACC
CTGGAAGGTGCCACTCCCACTGTCCTTTCCTAATAAAATGAGGAAATTGCATCGCATTGTCTGAGTAGGT
GTCATTCTATTCTGGGGGGTGGGGTGGGGCAGGACAGCAAGGGGGAGGATTGGGAAGACAATAGCAGGCA
TGCTGGGGATGCGGTGGGCTCTATGGCTTCTGAGGCGGAAAGAACCAGCTGGGGCTCTAGGGGGTATCCC
C
[124 nt withheld, positions 492-615]
C
[91 nt withheld, positions 617-707]
A
[49 nt withheld, positions 709-757]
CCTTTGACGTTGGAGTCCACGTTCTTT
[37 nt withheld, positions 785-821]
ACCCTATCTCGGTCTATTCTTTTGATTTATAAG
