>Addgene plasmid #42019 | pmyc-GFP-TNRC6A-(1027-1076) | addgene partial sequence | sequence record 60006 | CMV-F 5'-CGCAAATGGGCGGTAGGCGTG-3'
TAGCAGAGCTCTCTGGCTAACTAGAGAACCCACTGCTTACTGGCTTATCGAAATTAATACGACTCACTAT
AGGGAGACCCAAGCTGGCTAGCCCACCATGGAACAAAAACTCATCTCAGAAGAGGATCTGTCCGGCGGCA
TGGTGAGCAAGGGCGAGGAGCTGTTCACCGGGGTGGTGCCCATCCTGGTCGAGCTGGACGGCGACGTAAA
CGGCCACAAGTTCAGCGTGTCCGGCGAGGGCGAGGGCGATGCCACCTACGGCAAGCTGACCCTGAAGTTC
ATCTGCACCACCGGCAAGCTGCCCGTGCCCTGGCCCACCCTCGTGACCACCCTGACCTACGGCGTGCAGT
GCTTCAGCCGCTACCCCGACCACATGAAGCAGCACGACTTCTTCAAGTCCGCCATGCCCGAAGGCTACGT
CCAGGAGCGCACCATCTTCTTCAAGGACGACGGCAACTACAAGACCCGCGCCGAGGTGAAGTTCGAGGGC
GACACCCTGGTGAACCGCATCGAGCTGAAGGGCATCGACTTCAAGGAGGACGGCAACATCCTGGGGCACA
AGCTGGAGTACAACTACAACAGCCACAACGTCTATATCATGGCCGACAAGCAGAAGAACGGCATCAAGGT
GAACTTCAAGATCCGCCACAACATCGAGGACGGCAGCGTGCAGCTCGCCGACCACTACCAGCAGAACACC
CCCATCGGCGACGGCCCCGTGCTGCTGCCCGACAACCACTACCTGAGCACCCAGTCCGCCCTGAGCAAAG
ACCCCAACGAGAAGCGCGATCACATGGTCCTGCTGGAGTTCGTGACCGCCGCCGGGATCACTCTCGGCAT
GGACGAGCTGTACAAGTCCGGCGGCAAGCTTGATGGCA
